LOCUS       pFRETgc-2in1-NN 13449 bp DNA circular 29-JAN-2014
DEFINITION  binary plant vector.
KEYWORDS    FRET; 2in1.
REFERENCE
  AUTHORS   Andreas Hecker, Niklas Wallmeroth, Sebastien Peter, Michael, Robert
            Blatt, Klaus Harter, and Christopher Grefen
  TITLE     Binary 2in1 vectors improve in planta (co-) localisation and dynamic
            protein interaction studies
  JOURNAL   Plant Physiol. pp.00533.2015; First Published on May 13, 2015
  PUBMED    doi:10.1104/pp.15.00533
FEATURES             Location/Qualifiers
     misc_feature    13296..42
                     /label=RB
     CDS             5921..6472
                     /label=BarCO
     promoter        5618..5920
                     /label=nosP
     terminator      6473..6761
                     /label=nosT
     terminator      5406..5611
                     /label=T35S
     exon            5292..5384
                     /label=3xHA
     promoter        3409..3911
                     /label=35S
     misc_recomb     4653..4777
                     /label=attR3
     CDS             4886..5104
                     /label=lacZ
     promoter        4788..4885
                     /label=PlacZ
     misc_recomb     complement(5151..5275)
                     /label=attR2
     CDS             3918..4634
                     /label=mEGFP
     terminator      3134..3339
                     /label=T35S
     CDS             3053..3112
                     /label=2xMYC
     promoter        88..590
                     /label=35S
     misc_recomb     complement(2903..3027)
                     /label=attR4
     CDS             1556..2215
                     /label=CmR
     CDS             2557..2859
                     /label=ccdB
     misc_recomb     1323..1447
                     /label=attR1
     CDS             597..1304
                     /label=mCherry
     misc_feature    complement(6782..7111)
                     /label=LB
     CDS             7175..8133
                     /label=SmR
     rep_origin      9725..12319
                     /label=pVS1\ori
     rep_origin      8356..9486
                     /label=ori\(pMB1)
                     /note="ROP gene from pBR322 plasmid is missing, yielding
                     higher copy numbers in E. coli"
ORIGIN
        1 aaactgaagg cgggaaacga caatctgatc caagctcaag ctaagctagg actagcaacg
       61 acggccagtg aattcaggcc tctgcaggtc aacatggtgg agcacgacac tctcgtctac
      121 tccaagaata tcaaagatac agtctcagaa gaccagaggg ctattgagac ttttcaacaa
      181 agggtaatat cgggaaacct cctcggattc cattgcccag ctatctgtca cttcatcgaa
      241 aggacagtag aaaaggaaga tggcttctac aaatgccatc attgcgataa aggaaaggct
      301 atcgttcaag atgcctctac cgacagtggt cccaaagatg gacccccacc cacgaggaac
      361 atcgtggaaa aagaagacgt tccaaccacg tcttcaaagc aagtggattg atgtgatatc
      421 tccactgacg taagggatga cgcacaatcc cactatcctt cgcaagaccc ttcctctata
      481 taaggaagtt catttcattt ggagaggacc tcgagcgcgc gtatttttaa acaattacca
      541 acaacaacaa caaacaacaa caacattaca ttttacattc tacaactaca tctagtatgg
      601 tgagcaaggg cgaggaggat aacatggcca tcatcaagga gttcatgcgc ttcaaggtgc
      661 acatggaggg ctccgtgaac ggccacgagt tcgagatcga gggcgagggc gagggccgcc
      721 cctacgaggg cacccagacc gccaagctga aggtgaccaa gggtggcccc ctgcccttcg
      781 cctgggacat cctgtcccct cagttcatgt acggctccaa ggcctacgtg aagcaccccg
      841 ccgacatccc cgactacttg aagctgtcct tccccgaggg cttcaagtgg gagcgcgtga
      901 tgaacttcga ggacggcggc gtggtgaccg tgacccagga ctcctccctg caggacggcg
      961 agttcatcta caaggtgaag ctgcgcggca ccaacttccc ctccgacggc cccgtaatgc
     1021 agaagaagac catgggctgg gaggcctcct ccgagcggat gtaccccgag gacggcgccc
     1081 tgaagggcga gatcaagcag aggctgaagc tgaaggacgg cggccactac gacgctgagg
     1141 tcaagaccac ctacaaggcc aagaagcccg tgcagctgcc cggcgcctac aacgtcaaca
     1201 tcaagttgga catcacctcc cacaacgagg actacaccat cgtggaacag tacgaacgcg
     1261 ccgagggccg ccactccacc ggcggcatgg acgagctgta caagagtaac actagtccta
     1321 gaacaagttt gtacaaaaaa gctgaacgag aaacgtaaaa tgatataaat atcaatatat
     1381 taaattagat tttgcataaa aaacagacta cataatactg taaaacacaa catatccagt
     1441 cactatggcg gccgcattag gcaccccagg ctttacactt tatgcttccg gctcgtataa
     1501 tgtgtggatt ttgagttagg atccgtcgag attttcagga gctaaggaag ctaaaatgga
     1561 gaaaaaaatc actggatata ccaccgttga tatatcccaa tggcatcgta aagaacattt
     1621 tgaggcattt cagtcagttg ctcaatgtac ctataaccag accgttcagc tggatattac
     1681 ggccttttta aagaccgtaa agaaaaataa gcacaagttt tatccggcct ttattcacat
     1741 tcttgcccgc ctgatgaatg ctcatccgga attccgtatg gcaatgaaag acggtgagct
     1801 ggtgatatgg gatagtgttc acccttgtta caccgttttc catgagcaaa ctgaaacgtt
     1861 ttcatcgctc tggagtgaat accacgacga tttccggcag tttctacaca tatattcgca
     1921 agatgtggcg tgttacggtg aaaacctggc ctatttccct aaagggttta ttgagaatat
     1981 gtttttcgtc tcagccaatc cctgggtgag tttcaccagt tttgatttaa acgtggccaa
     2041 tatggacaac ttcttcgccc ccgttttcac catgggcaaa tattatacgc aaggcgacaa
     2101 ggtgctgatg ccgctggcga ttcaggttca tcatgccgtt tgtgatggct tccatgtcgg
     2161 cagaatgctt aatgaattac aacagtactg cgatgagtgg cagggcgggg cgtaaagatc
     2221 tggatccggc ttactaaaag ccagataaca gtatgcgtat ttgcgcgctg atttttgcgg
     2281 tataagaata tatactgata tgtatacccg aagtatgtca aaaagaggta tgctatgaag
     2341 cagcgtatta cagtgacagt tgacagcgac agctatcagt tgctcaaggc atatatgatg
     2401 tcaatatctc cggtctggta agcacaacca tgcagaatga agcccgtcgt ctgcgtgccg
     2461 aacgctggaa agcggaaaat caggaaggga tggctgaggt cgcccggttt attgaaatga
     2521 acggctcttt tgctgacgag aacaggggct ggtgaaatgc agtttaaggt ttacacctat
     2581 aaaagagaga gccgttatcg tctgtttgtg gatgtacaga gtgatattat tgacacgccc
     2641 gggcgacgga tggtgatccc cctggccagt gcacgtctgc tgtcagataa agtctcccgt
     2701 gaactttacc cggtggtgca tatcggggat gaaagctggc gcatgatgac caccgatatg
     2761 gccagtgtgc cggtctccgt tatcggggaa gaagtggctg atctcagcca ccgcgaaaat
     2821 gacatcaaaa acgccattaa cctgatgttc tggggaatat aaatgtcagg ctcccttata
     2881 cacagccagt ctgcaggtcg accatagtga ctggatatgt tgtgttttac agtattatgt
     2941 agtctgtttt ttatgcaaaa tctaatttaa tatattgata tttatatcat tttacgtttc
     3001 tcgttcaact tttctataca aagttggtca attgttaggc ggtggatctc tcgagcagaa
     3061 gttgatctca gaggaggacc tcgagcagaa gttgatctca gaggaggact tataagcggc
     3121 catgctagag tccgcaaaaa tcaccagtct ctctctacaa atctatctct ctctattttt
     3181 ctccagaata atgtgtgagt agttcccaga taagggaatt agggttctta tagggtttcg
     3241 ctcatgtgtt gagcatataa gaaaccctta gtatgtattt gtatttgtaa aatacttcta
     3301 tcaataaaat ttctaattcc taaaaccaaa atccagtgaa ggcctaagct tggcgtaatc
     3361 atggtcatag ctgttgctcg cacgtgcgga gctccgtacc ctctgcaggt caacatggtg
     3421 gagcacgaca ctctcgtcta ctccaagaat atcaaagata cagtctcaga agaccagagg
     3481 gctattgaga cttttcaaca aagggtaata tcgggaaacc tcctcggatt ccattgccca
     3541 gctatctgtc acttcatcga aaggacagta gaaaaggaag atggcttcta caaatgccat
     3601 cattgcgata aaggaaaggc tatcgttcaa gatgcctcta ccgacagtgg tcccaaagat
     3661 ggacccccac ccacgaggaa catcgtggaa aaagaagacg ttccaaccac gtcttcaaag
     3721 caagtggatt gatgtgatat ctccactgac gtaagggatg acgcacaatc ccactatcct
     3781 tcgcaagacc cttcctctat ataaggaagt tcatttcatt tggagaggac ctcgagcgcg
     3841 cgtattttta aacaattacc aacaacaaca acaaacaaca acaacattac attttacatt
     3901 ctacaactac atctagtatg gtgagcaagg gcgaggagct gttcaccggg gtggtgccca
     3961 tcctggtcga gctggacggc gacgtaaacg gccacaagtt cagcgtgtcc ggcgagggcg
     4021 agggcgatgc cacctacggc aagctgaccc tgaagttcat ctgcaccacc ggcaagctgc
     4081 ccgtgccctg gcccaccctc gtgaccaccc tgacctacgg cgtgcagtgc ttcagccgct
     4141 accccgacca catgaagcag cacgacttct tcaagtccgc catgcccgaa ggctacgtcc
     4201 aggagcgcac catcttcttc aaggacgacg gcaactacaa gacccgcgcc gaggtgaagt
     4261 tcgagggcga caccctggtg aaccgcatcg agctgaaggg catcgacttc aaggaggacg
     4321 gcaacatcct ggggcacaag ctggagtaca actacaacag ccacaacgtc tatatcatgg
     4381 ccgacaagca gaagaacggc atcaaggtga acttcaagat ccgccacaac atcgaggacg
     4441 gcagcgtgca gctcgccgac cactaccagc agaacacccc catcggcgac ggccccgtgc
     4501 tgctgcccga caaccactac ctgagtactc agtccaagct gagcaaagac cccaacgaga
     4561 agcgcgatca catggtcctg ctggagttcg tgaccgccgc cgggatcact ctcggcatgg
     4621 acgagctgta caagagtaac actagtcaat tggcaacttt gtataataaa gttgaacgag
     4681 aaacgtaaaa tgatataaat atcaatatat taaattagat tttgcataaa aaacagacta
     4741 cataatactg taaaacacaa catatccagt cactatggcg gccgcgggct cactcattag
     4801 gcaccccagg ctttacactt tatgcttccg gctcgtatgt tgtgtggaat tgtgagcgga
     4861 taacaatttc acacaggaaa cagctatgac catgattacc ccgtccctgc acgcctgtcg
     4921 ttcaaccctg gaagatccgc gtgtcccgag ttctaacagt ctggccgtcg ttctgcagcg
     4981 tcgcgattgg gaaaacccgg gcgtgaccca actgaatcgt ctggcggccc atccgccgtt
     5041 tgcgtcgtgg cgtaactcag aagaagcccg taccgaccgt ccgtctcaac aactgcgctc
     5101 ctaacactat aaaaagctga tgcagacggg gcttttttct gcaggtcgac catagtgact
     5161 ggatatgttg tgttttacag tattatgtag tctgtttttt atgcaaaatc taatttaata
     5221 tattgatatt tatatcattt tacgtttctc gttcagcttt cttgtacaaa gtggtgtcta
     5281 ggttaccagt atacccttat gatgttcctg attatgctgg ttacccttac gatgttcctg
     5341 attacgcagg atctgtatac ccttacgatg ttccagatta tgcctaagcg gccatgctag
     5401 agtccgcaaa aatcaccagt ctctctctac aaatctatct ctctctattt ttctccagaa
     5461 taatgtgtga gtagttccca gataagggaa ttagggttct tatagggttt cgctcatgtg
     5521 ttgagcatat aagaaaccct tagtatgtat ttgtatttgt aaaatacttc tatcaataaa
     5581 atttctaatt cctaaaacca aaatccagtg aagggtagat catgagcgga gaattaaggg
     5641 agtcacgtta tgacccccgc cgatgacgcg ggacaagccg ttttacgttt ggaactgaca
     5701 gaaccgcaac gttgaaggag ccactgagcg cgggtttctg gagtttaatg agctaagcac
     5761 atacgtcaga aaccattatt gcgcgttcaa aagtcgccta aggtcactat catctagcaa
     5821 atatttcttg tcaaaaatgc tccactgacg ttccataaat tcccctcggt atccaattag
     5881 agtctcatat tcactctcaa ctcgatcgag gggatctacc atgagtccag aaaggagacc
     5941 agcagatatt aggagagcaa ccgaagcaga tatgccagca gtttgcacca ttgtgaacca
     6001 ttacatcgag acttctacag ttaattttag gactgaacct caagagccac aggaatggac
     6061 agatgatctc gtgagattaa gggaaagata cccttggctt gttgctgagg tggatggaga
     6121 agttgcaggt attgcttacg caggaccttg gaaggctaga aacgcttatg attggactgc
     6181 tgagtctacc gtttacgtgt cacctagaca tcaaagaacc ggacttggtt caaccttgta
     6241 tactcacctt ttgaagtctc ttgaagctca gggattcaaa tctgttgtgg ctgttatcgg
     6301 tttgcctaat gatccaagtg tgagaatgca tgaagctctc ggatacgcac caaggggtat
     6361 gttaagagct gctggattta aacatggtaa ctggcacgat gttggtttct ggcagttaga
     6421 tttcagttta ccagttccac caagaccagt gcttccagtg accgagattt gacccgggct
     6481 agagtcaagc agatcgttca aacatttggc aataaagttt cttaatattg aatcctgttg
     6541 ccggtcttgc gatgattatc atataatttc tgttgaatta cgttaagcat gtaataatta
     6601 acatgtaatg catgacgtta tttatgagat gggtttttat gattagagtc ccgcaattat
     6661 acatttaata cgcgatagaa aacaaaatat agcgcgcaaa ctaggataaa ttatcgcgcg
     6721 cggtgtcatc tatgttacta gatcgaccgg catgaagctg agttaacgat gtaagtcctc
     6781 aattcggcgt taattcagta cattaaaaac gtccgcaatg tgttattaag ttgtctaagc
     6841 gtcaatttgt ttacaccaca atatatcctg ccaccagcca gccaacagct ccccgaccgg
     6901 cagctcggca caaaatcacc actcgataca ggcagcccat cagtccggga cggcgtcagc
     6961 gggagagccg ttgtaaggcg gcagactttg ctcatgttac cgatgctatt cggaagaacg
     7021 gcaactaagc tgccgggttt gaaacacgga tgatctcgcg gagggtagca tgttgattgt
     7081 aacgatgaca gagcgttgct gcctgtgatc aattcgggca cgaacccagt ggacataagc
     7141 ctgttcggtt cgtaagctgt aatgcaagta gcgtatgcgc tcacgcaact ggtccagaac
     7201 cttgaccgaa cgcagcggtg gtaacggcgc agtggcggtt ttcatggctt gttatgactg
     7261 tttttttggg gtacagtcta tgcctcgggc atccaagcag caagcgcgtt acgccgtggg
     7321 tcgatgtttg atgttatgga gcagcaacga tgttacgcag cagggcagtc gccctaaaac
     7381 aaagttaaac atcatggggg aagcggtgat cgccgaagta tcgactcaac tatcagaggt
     7441 agttggcgtc atcgagcgcc atctcgaacc gacgttgctg gccgtacatt tgtacggctc
     7501 cgcagtggat ggcggcctga agccacacag tgatattgat ttgctggtta cggtgaccgt
     7561 aaggcttgat gaaacaacgc ggcgagcttt gatcaacgac cttttggaaa cttcggcttc
     7621 ccctggagag agcgagattc tccgcgctgt agaagtcacc attgttgtgc acgacgacat
     7681 cattccgtgg cgttatccag ctaagcgcga actgcaattt ggagaatggc agcgcaatga
     7741 cattcttgca ggtatcttcg agccagccac gatcgacatt gatctggcta tcttgctgac
     7801 aaaagcaaga gaacatagcg ttgccttggt aggtccagcg gcggaggaac tctttgatcc
     7861 ggttcctgaa caggatctat ttgaggcgct aaatgaaacc ttaacgctat ggaactcgcc
     7921 gcccgactgg gctggcgatg agcgaaatgt agtgcttacg ttgtcccgca tttggtacag
     7981 cgcagtaacc ggcaaaatcg cgccgaagga tgtcgctgcc gactgggcaa tggagcgcct
     8041 gccggcccag tatcagcccg tcatacttga agctagacag gcttatcttg gacaagaaga
     8101 agatcgcttg gcctcgcgcg cagatcagtt ggaagaattt gtccactacg tgaaaggcga
     8161 gatcaccaag gtagtcggca aataatgtct agctagaaat tcgttcaagc cgacgccgct
     8221 tcgcggcgcg gcttaactca agcgttagat gcactaagca cataattgct cacagccaaa
     8281 ctatcaggtc aagtctgctt ttattatttt taagcgtgca taataagccc tacacaaatt
     8341 gggagatata tcatgcatga ccaaaatccc ttaacgtgag ttttcgttcc actgagcgtc
     8401 agaccccgta gaaaagatca aaggatcttc ttgagatcct ttttttctgc gcgtaatctg
     8461 ctgcttgcaa acaaaaaaac caccgctacc agcggtggtt tgtttgccgg atcaagagct
     8521 accaactctt tttccgaagg taactggctt cagcagagcg cagataccaa atactgtcct
     8581 tctagtgtag ccgtagttag gccaccactt caagaactct gtagcaccgc ctacatacct
     8641 cgctctgcta atcctgttac cagtggctgc tgccagtggc gataagtcgt gtcttaccgg
     8701 gttggactca agacgatagt taccggataa ggcgcagcgg tcgggctgaa cggggggttc
     8761 gtgcacacag cccagcttgg agcgaacgac ctacaccgaa ctgagatacc tacagcgtga
     8821 gctatgagaa agcgccacgc ttcccgaagg gagaaaggcg gacaggtatc cggtaagcgg
     8881 cagggtcgga acaggagagc gcacgaggga gcttccaggg ggaaacgcct ggtatcttta
     8941 tagtcctgtc gggtttcgcc acctctgact tgagcgtcga tttttgtgat gctcgtcagg
     9001 ggggcggagc ctatggaaaa acgccagcaa cgcggccttt ttacggttcc tggccttttg
     9061 ctggcctttt gctcacatgt tctttcctgc gttatcccct gattctgtgg ataaccgtat
     9121 taccgccttt gagtgagctg ataccgctcg ccgcagccga acgaccgagc gcagcgagtc
     9181 agtgagcgag gaagcggaag agcgcctgat gcggtatttt ctccttacgc atctgtgcgg
     9241 tatttcacac cgcatatggt gcactctcag tacaatctgc tctgatgccg catagttaag
     9301 ccagtataca ctccgctatc gctacgtgac tgggtcatgg ctgcgccccg acacccgcca
     9361 acacccgctg acgcgccctg acgggcttgt ctgctcccgg catccgctta cagacaagct
     9421 gtgaccgtct ccgggagctg catgtgtcag aggttttcac cgtcatcacc gaaacgcgcg
     9481 aggcagggtg ccttgatgtg ggcgccggcg gtcgagtggc gacggcgcgg cttgtccgcg
     9541 ccctggtaga ttgcctggcc gtaggccagc catttttgag cggccagcgg ccgcgatagg
     9601 ccgacgcgaa gcggcggggc gtagggagcg cagcgaccga agggtaggcg ctttttgcag
     9661 ctcttcggct gtgcgctggc cagacagtta tgcacaggcc aggcgggttt taagagtttt
     9721 aataagtttt aaagagtttt aggcggaaaa atcgcctttt ttctctttta tatcagtcac
     9781 ttacatgtgt gaccggttcc caatgtacgg ctttgggttc ccaatgtacg ggttccggtt
     9841 cccaatgtac ggctttgggt tcccaatgta cgtgctatcc acaggaaaga gaccttttcg
     9901 acctttttcc cctgctaggg caatttgccc tagcatctgc tccgtacatt aggaaccggc
     9961 ggatgcttcg ccctcgatca ggttgcggta gcgcatgact aggatcgggc cagcctgccc
    10021 cgcctcctcc ttcaaatcgt actccggcag gtcatttgac ccgatcagct tgcgcacggt
    10081 gaaacagaac ttcttgaact ctccggcgct gccactgcgt tcgtagatcg tcttgaacaa
    10141 ccatctggct tctgccttgc ctgcggcgcg gcgtgccagg cggtagagaa aacggccgat
    10201 gccgggatcg atcaaaaagt aatcggggtg aaccgtcagc acgtccgggt tcttgccttc
    10261 tgtgatctcg cggtacatcc aatcagctag ctcgatctcg atgtactccg gccgcccggt
    10321 ttcgctcttt acgatcttgt agcggctaat caaggcttca ccctcggata ccgtcaccag
    10381 gcggccgttc ttggccttct tcgtacgctg catggcaacg tgcgtggtgt ttaaccgaat
    10441 gcaggtttct accaggtcgt ctttctgctt tccgccatcg gctcgccggc agaacttgag
    10501 tacgtccgca acgtgtggac ggaacacgcg gccgggcttg tctcccttcc cttcccggta
    10561 tcggttcatg gattcggtta gatgggaaac cgccatcagt accaggtcgt aatcccacac
    10621 actggccatg ccggccggcc ctgcggaaac ctctacgtgc ccgtctggaa gctcgtagcg
    10681 gatcacctcg ccagctcgtc ggtcacgctt cgacagacgg aaaacggcca cgtccatgat
    10741 gctgcgacta tcgcgggtgc ccacgtcata gagcatcgga acgaaaaaat ctggttgctc
    10801 gtcgcccttg ggcggcttcc taatcgacgg cgcaccggct gccggcggtt gccgggattc
    10861 tttgcggatt cgatcagcgg ccgcttgcca cgattcaccg gggcgtgctt ctgcctcgat
    10921 gcgttgccgc tgggcggcct gcgcggcctt caacttctcc accaggtcat cacccagcgc
    10981 cgcgccgatt tgtaccgggc cggatggttt gcgaccgctc acgccgattc ctcgggcttg
    11041 ggggttccag tgccattgca gggccggcag acaacccagc cgcttacgcc tggccaaccg
    11101 cccgttcctc cacacatggg gcattccacg gcgtcggtgc ctggttgttc ttgattttcc
    11161 atgccgcctc ctttagccgc taaaattcat ctactcattt attcatttgc tcatttactc
    11221 tggtagctgc gcgatgtatt cagatagcag ctcggtaatg gtcttgcctt ggcgtaccgc
    11281 gtacatcttc agcttggtgt gatcctccgc cggcaactga aagttgaccc gcttcatggc
    11341 tggcgtgtct gccaggctgg ccaacgttgc agccttgctg ctgcgtgcgc tcggacggcc
    11401 ggcacttagc gtgtttgtgc ttttgctcat tttctcttta cctcattaac tcaaatgagt
    11461 tttgatttaa tttcagcggc cagcgcctgg acctcgcggg cagcgtcgcc ctcgggttct
    11521 gattcaagaa cggttgtgcc ggcggcggca gtgcctgggt agctcacgcg ctgcgtgata
    11581 cgggactcaa gaatgggcag ctcgtacccg gccagcgcct cggcaacctc accgccgatg
    11641 cgcgtgcctt tgatcgcccg cgacacgaca aaggccgctt gtagccttcc atccgtgacc
    11701 tcaatgcgct gcttaaccag ctccaccagg tcggcggtgg cccatatgtc gtaagggctt
    11761 ggctgcaccg gaatcagcac gaagtcggct gccttgatcg cggacacagc caagtccgcc
    11821 gcctggggcg ctccgtcgat cactacgaag tcgcgccggc cgatggcctt cacgtcgcgg
    11881 tcaatcgtcg ggcggtcgat gccgacaacg gttagcggtt gatcttcccg cacggccgcc
    11941 caatcgcggg cactgccctg gggatcggaa tcgactaaca gaacatcggc cccggcgagt
    12001 tgcagggcgc gggctagatg ggttgcgatg gtcgtcttgc ctgacccgcc tttctggtta
    12061 agtacagcga taaccttcat gcgttcccct tgcgtatttg tttatttact catcgcatca
    12121 tatacgcagc gaccgcatga cgcaagctgt tttactcaaa tacacatcac ctttttagac
    12181 ggcggcgctc ggtttcttca gcggccaagc tggccggcca ggccgccagc ttggcatcag
    12241 acaaaccggc caggatttca tgcagccgca cggttgagac gtgcgcgggc ggctcgaaca
    12301 cgtacccggc cgcgatcatc tccgcctcga tctcttcggt aatgaaaaac ggttcgtcct
    12361 ggccgtcctg gtgcggtttc atgcttgttc ctcttggcgt tcattctcgg cggccgccag
    12421 ggcgtcggcc tcggtcaatg cgtcctcacg gaaggcaccg cgccgcctgg cctcggtggg
    12481 cgtcacttcc tcgctgcgct caagtgcgcg gtacagggtc gagcgatgca cgccaagcag
    12541 tgcagccgcc tctttcacgg tgcggccttc ctggtcgatc agctcgcggg cgtgcgcgat
    12601 ctgtgccggg gtgagggtag ggcgggggcc aaacttcacg cctcgggcct tggcggcctc
    12661 gcgcccgctc cgggtgcggt cgatgattag ggaacgctcg aactcggcaa tgccggcgaa
    12721 cacggtcaac accatgcggc cggccggcgt ggtggtgtcg gcccacggct ctgccaggct
    12781 acgcaggccc gcgccggcct cctggatgcg ctcggcaatg tccagtaggt cgcgggtgct
    12841 gcgggccagg cggtctagcc tggtcactgt cacaacgtcg ccagggcgta ggtggtcaag
    12901 catcctggcc agctccgggc ggtcgcgcct ggtgccggtg atcttctcgg aaaacagctt
    12961 ggtgcagccg gccgcgtgca gttcggcccg ttggttggtc aagtcctggt cgtcggtgct
    13021 gacgcgggca tagcccagca ggccagcggc ggcgctcttg ttcatggcgt aatgtctccg
    13081 gttctagtcg caagtattct actttatgcg actaaaacac gcgacaagaa aacgccagga
    13141 aaagggcagg gcggcagcct gtcgcgtaac ttaggacttg tgcgacatgt cgttttcaga
    13201 agacggctgc actgaacgtc agaagccgac tgcactatag cagcggaggg gttggatcaa
    13261 agtactttaa agtactttaa agtactttaa agtactttga tcccgagggg aaccctgtgg
    13321 ttggcatgca catacaaatg gacgaacgga taaacctttt cacgcccttt taaatatccg
    13381 attattctaa taaacgctct tttctcttag gtttacccgc caatatatcc tgtcaaacac
    13441 tgatagttt
//
