>Addgene plasmid #105124 | pFRETgc-2in1-NN | addgene full sequence | sequence record 204251 | Addgene NGS Result
AAACTGAAGGCGGGAAACGACAATCTGATCCAAGCTCAAGCTAAGCTAGGACTAGCAACGACGGCCAGTG
AATTCAGGCCTCTGCAGGTCAACATGGTGGAGCACGACACTCTCGTCTACTCCAAGAATATCAAAGATAC
AGTCTCAGAAGACCAGAGGGCTATTGAGACTTTTCAACAAAGGGTAATATCGGGAAACCTCCTCGGATTC
CATTGCCCAGCTATCTGTCACTTCATCGAAAGGACAGTAGAAAAGGAAGATGGCTTCTACAAATGCCATC
ATTGCGATAAAGGAAAGGCTATCGTTCAAGATGCCTCTACCGACAGTGGTCCCAAAGATGGACCCCCACC
CACGAGGAACATCGTGGAAAAAGAAGACGTTCCAACCACGTCTTCAAAGCAAGTGGATTGATGTGATATC
TCCACTGACGTAAGGGATGACGCACAATCCCACTATCCTTCGCAAGACCCTTCCTCTATATAAGGAAGTT
CATTTCATTTGGAGAGGACCTCGAGCGCGCGTATTTTTAAACAATTACCAACAACAACAACAAACAACAA
CAACATTACATTTTACATTCTACAACTACATCTAGTATGGTGAGCAAGGGCGAGGAGGATAACATGGCCA
TCATCAAGGAGTTCATGCGCTTCAAGGTGCACATGGAGGGCTCCGTGAACGGCCACGAGTTCGAGATCGA
GGGCGAGGGCGAGGGCCGCCCCTACGAGGGCACCCAGACCGCCAAGCTGAAGGTGACCAAGGGTGGCCCC
CTGCCCTTCGCCTGGGACATCCTGTCCCCTCAGTTCATGTACGGCTCCAAGGCCTACGTGAAGCACCCCG
CCGACATCCCCGACTACTTGAAGCTGTCCTTCCCCGAGGGCTTCAAGTGGGAGCGCGTGATGAACTTCGA
GGACGGCGGCGTGGTGACCGTGACCCAGGACTCCTCCCTGCAGGACGGCGAGTTCATCTACAAGGTGAAG
CTGCGCGGCACCAACTTCCCCTCCGACGGCCCCGTAATGCAGAAGAAGACCATGGGCTGGGAGGCCTCCT
CCGAGCGGATGTACCCCGAGGACGGCGCCCTGAAGGGCGAGATCAAGCAGAGGCTGAAGCTGAAGGACGG
CGGCCACTACGACGCTGAGGTCAAGACCACCTACAAGGCCAAGAAGCCCGTGCAGCTGCCCGGCGCCTAC
AACGTCAACATCAAGTTGGACATCACCTCCCACAACGAGGACTACACCATCGTGGAACAGTACGAACGCG
CCGAGGGCCGCCACTCCACCGGCGGCATGGACGAGCTGTACAAGAGTAACACTAGTCCTAGAACAAGTTT
GTACAAAAAAGCTGAACGAGAAACGTAAAATGATATAAATATCAATATATTAAATTAGATTTTGCATAAA
AAACAGACTACATAATACTGTAAAACACAACATATCCAGTCACTATGGCGGCCGCATTAGGCACCCCAGG
CTTTACACTTTATGCTTCCGGCTCGTATAATGTGTGGATTTTGAGTTAGGATCCGTCGAGATTTTCAGGA
GCTAAGGAAGCTAAAATGGAGAAAAAAATCACTGGATATACCACCGTTGATATATCCCAATGGCATCGTA
AAGAACATTTTGAGGCATTTCAGTCAGTTGCTCAATGTACCTATAACCAGACCGTTCAGCTGGATATTAC
GGCCTTTTTAAAGACCGTAAAGAAAAATAAGCACAAGTTTTATCCGGCCTTTATTCACATTCTTGCCCGC
CTGATGAATGCTCATCCGGAATTCCGTATGGCAATGAAAGACGGTGAGCTGGTGATATGGGATAGTGTTC
ACCCTTGTTACACCGTTTTCCATGAGCAAACTGAAACGTTTTCATCGCTCTGGAGTGAATACCACGACGA
TTTCCGGCAGTTTCTACACATATATTCGCAAGATGTGGCGTGTTACGGTGAAAACCTGGCCTATTTCCCT
AAAGGGTTTATTGAGAATATGTTTTTCGTCTCAGCCAATCCCTGGGTGAGTTTCACCAGTTTTGATTTAA
ACGTGGCCAATATGGACAACTTCTTCGCCCCCGTTTTCACCATGGGCAAATATTATACGCAAGGCGACAA
GGTGCTGATGCCGCTGGCGATTCAGGTTCATCATGCCGTTTGTGATGGCTTCCATGTCGGCAGAATGCTT
AATGAATTACAACAGTACTGCGATGAGTGGCAGGGCGGGGCGTAAAGATCTGGATCCGGCTTACTAAAAG
CCAGATAACAGTATGCGTATTTGCGCGCTGATTTTTGCGGTATAAGAATATATACTGATATGTATACCCG
AAGTATGTCAAAAAGAGGTATGCTATGAAGCAGCGTATTACAGTGACAGTTGACAGCGACAGCTATCAGT
TGCTCAAGGCATATATGATGTCAATATCTCCGGTCTGGTAAGCACAACCATGCAGAATGAAGCCCGTCGT
CTGCGTGCCGAACGCTGGAAAGCGGAAAATCAGGAAGGGATGGCTGAGGTCGCCCGGTTTATTGAAATGA
ACGGCTCTTTTGCTGACGAGAACAGGGGCTGGTGAAATGCAGTTTAAGGTTTACACCTATAAAAGAGAGA
GCCGTTATCGTCTGTTTGTGGATGTACAGAGTGATATTATTGACACGCCCGGGCGACGGATGGTGATCCC
CCTGGCCAGTGCACGTCTGCTGTCAGATAAAGTCTCCCGTGAACTTTACCCGGTGGTGCATATCGGGGAT
GAAAGCTGGCGCATGATGACCACCGATATGGCCAGTGTGCCGGTCTCCGTTATCGGGGAAGAAGTGGCTG
ATCTCAGCCACCGCGAAAATGACATCAAAAACGCCATTAACCTGATGTTCTGGGGAATATAAATGTCAGG
CTCCCTTATACACAGCCAGTCTGCAGGTCGACCATAGTGACTGGATATGTTGTGTTTTACAGTATTATGT
AGTCTGTTTTTTATGCAAAATCTAATTTAATATATTGATATTTATATCATTTTACGTTTCTCGTTCAACT
TTTCTATACAAAGTTGGTCAATTGTTAGGCGGTGGATCTCTCGAGCAGAAGTTGATCTCAGAGGAGGACC
TCGAGCAGAAGTTGATCTCAGAGGAGGACTTATAAGCGGCCATGCTAGAGTCCGCAAAAATCACCAGTCT
CTCTCTACAAATCTATCTCTCTCTATTTTTCTCCAGAATAATGTGTGAGTAGTTCCCAGATAAGGGAATT
AGGGTTCTTATAGGGTTTCGCTCATGTGTTGAGCATATAAGAAACCCTTAGTATGTATTTGTATTTGTAA
AATACTTCTATCAATAAAATTTCTAATTCCTAAAACCAAAATCCAGTGAAGGCCTAAGCTTGGCGTAATC
ATGGTCATAGCTGTTGCTCGCACGTGCGGAGCTCCGTACCCTCTGCAGGTCAACATGGTGGAGCACGACA
CTCTCGTCTACTCCAAGAATATCAAAGATACAGTCTCAGAAGACCAGAGGGCTATTGAGACTTTTCAACA
AAGGGTAATATCGGGAAACCTCCTCGGATTCCATTGCCCAGCTATCTGTCACTTCATCGAAAGGACAGTA
GAAAAGGAAGATGGCTTCTACAAATGCCATCATTGCGATAAAGGAAAGGCTATCGTTCAAGATGCCTCTA
CCGACAGTGGTCCCAAAGATGGACCCCCACCCACGAGGAACATCGTGGAAAAAGAAGACGTTCCAACCAC
GTCTTCAAAGCAAGTGGATTGATGTGATATCTCCACTGACGTAAGGGATGACGCACAATCCCACTATCCT
TCGCAAGACCCTTCCTCTATATAAGGAAGTTCATTTCATTTGGAGAGGACCTCGAGCGCGCGTATTTTTA
AACAATTACCAACAACAACAACAAACAACAACAACATTACATTTTACATTCTACAACTACATCTAGTATG
GTGAGCAAGGGCGAGGAGCTGTTCACCGGGGTGGTGCCCATCCTGGTCGAGCTGGACGGCGACGTAAACG
GCCACAAGTTCAGCGTGTCCGGCGAGGGCGAGGGCGATGCCACCTACGGCAAGCTGACCCTGAAGTTCAT
CTGCACCACCGGCAAGCTGCCCGTGCCCTGGCCCACCCTCGTGACCACCCTGACCTACGGCGTGCAGTGC
TTCAGCCGCTACCCCGACCACATGAAGCAGCACGACTTCTTCAAGTCCGCCATGCCCGAAGGCTACGTCC
AGGAGCGCACCATCTTCTTCAAGGACGACGGCAACTACAAGACCCGCGCCGAGGTGAAGTTCGAGGGCGA
CACCCTGGTGAACCGCATCGAGCTGAAGGGCATCGACTTCAAGGAGGACGGCAACATCCTGGGGCACAAG
CTGGAGTACAACTACAACAGCCACAACGTCTATATCATGGCCGACAAGCAGAAGAACGGCATCAAGGTGA
ACTTCAAGATCCGCCACAACATCGAGGACGGCAGCGTGCAGCTCGCCGACCACTACCAGCAGAACACCCC
CATCGGCGACGGCCCCGTGCTGCTGCCCGACAACCACTACCTGAGTACTCAGTCCAAGCTGAGCAAAGAC
CCCAACGAGAAGCGCGATCACATGGTCCTGCTGGAGTTCGTGACCGCCGCCGGGATCACTCTCGGCATGG
ACGAGCTGTACAAGAGTAACACTAGTCAATTGGCAACTTTGTATAATAAAGTTGAACGAGAAACGTAAAA
TGATATAAATATCAATATATTAAATTAGATTTTGCATAAAAAACAGACTACATAATACTGTAAAACACAA
CATATCCAGTCACTATGGCGGCCGCGGGCTCACTCATTAGGCACCCCAGGCTTTACACTTTATGCTTCCG
GCTCGTATGTTGTGTGGAATTGTGAGCGGATAACAATTTCACACAGGAAACAGCTATGACCATGATTACC
CCGTCCCTGCACGCCTGTCGTTCAACCCTGGAAGATCCGCGTGTCCCGAGTTCTAACAGTCTGGCCGTCG
TTCTGCAGCGTCGCGATTGGGAAAACCCGGGCGTGACCCAACTGAATCGTCTGGCGGCCCATCCGCCGTT
TGCGTCGTGGCGTAACTCAGAAGAAGCCCGTACCGACCGTCCGTCTCAACAACTGCGCTCCTAACACTAT
AAAAAGCTGATGCAGACGGGGCTTTTTTCTGCAGGTCGACCATAGTGACTGGATATGTTGTGTTTTACAG
TATTATGTAGTCTGTTTTTTATGCAAAATCTAATTTAATATATTGATATTTATATCATTTTACGTTTCTC
GTTCAGCTTTCTTGTACAAAGTGGTGTCTAGGTTACCAGTATACCCTTATGATGTTCCTGATTATGCTGG
TTACCCTTACGATGTTCCTGATTACGCAGGATCTGTATACCCTTACGATGTTCCAGATTATGCCTAAGCG
GCCATGCTAGAGTCCGCAAAAATCACCAGTCTCTCTCTACAAATCTATCTCTCTCTATTTTTCTCCAGAA
TAATGTGTGAGTAGTTCCCAGATAAGGGAATTAGGGTTCTTATAGGGTTTCGCTCATGTGTTGAGCATAT
AAGAAACCCTTAGTATGTATTTGTATTTGTAAAATACTTCTATCAATAAAATTTCTAATTCCTAAAACCA
AAATCCAGTGAAGGGTAGATCATGAGCGGAGAATTAAGGGAGTCACGTTATGACCCCCGCCGATGACGCG
GGACAAGCCGTTTTACGTTTGGAACTGACAGAACCGCAACGTTGAAGGAGCCACTGAGCGCGGGTTTCTG
GAGTTTAATGAGCTAAGCACATACGTCAGAAACCATTATTGCGCGTTCAAAAGTCGCCTAAGGTCACTAT
CATCTAGCAAATATTTCTTGTCAAAAATGCTCCACTGACGTTCCATAAATTCCCCTCGGTATCCAATTAG
AGTCTCATATTCACTCTCAACTCGATCGAGGGGATCTACCATGAGTCCAGAAAGGAGACCAGCAGATATT
AGGAGAGCAACCGAAGCAGATATGCCAGCAGTTTGCACCATTGTGAACCATTACATCGAGACTTCTACAG
TTAATTTTAGGACTGAACCTCAAGAGCCACAGGAATGGACAGATGATCTCGTGAGATTAAGGGAAAGATA
CCCTTGGCTTGTTGCTGAGGTGGATGGAGAAGTTGCAGGTATTGCTTACGCAGGACCTTGGAAGGCTAGA
AACGCTTATGATTGGACTGCTGAGTCTACCGTTTACGTGTCACCTAGACATCAAAGAACCGGACTTGGTT
CAACCTTGTATACTCACCTTTTGAAGTCTCTTGAAGCTCAGGGATTCAAATCTGTTGTGGCTGTTATCGG
TTTGCCTAATGATCCAAGTGTGAGAATGCATGAAGCTCTCGGATACGCACCAAGGGGTATGTTAAGAGCT
GCTGGATTTAAACATGGTAACTGGCACGATGTTGGTTTCTGGCAGTTAGATTTCAGTTTACCAGTTCCAC
CAAGACCAGTGCTTCCAGTGACCGAGATTTGACCCGGGCTAGAGTCAAGCAGATCGTTCAAACATTTGGC
AATAAAGTTTCTTAATATTGAATCCTGTTGCCGGTCTTGCGATGATTATCATATAATTTCTGTTGAATTA
CGTTAAGCATGTAATAATTAACATGTAATGCATGACGTTATTTATGAGATGGGTTTTTATGATTAGAGTC
CCGCAATTATACATTTAATACGCGATAGAAAACAAAATATAGCGCGCAAACTAGGATAAATTATCGCGCG
CGGTGTCATCTATGTTACTAGATCGACCGGCATGAAGCTGAGTTAACGATGTAAGTCCTCAATTCGGCGT
TAATTCAGTACATTAAAAACGTCCGCAATGTGTTATTAAGTTGTCTAAGCGTCAATTTGTTTACACCACA
ATATATCCTGCCACCAGCCAGCCAACAGCTCCCCGACCGGCAGCTCGGCACAAAATCACCACTCGATACA
GGCAGCCCATCAGTCCGGGACGGCGTCAGCGGGAGAGCCGTTGTAAGGCGGCAGACTTTGCTCATGTTAC
CGATGCTATTCGGAAGAACGGCAACTAAGCTGCCGGGTTTGAAACACGGATGATCTCGCGGAGGGTAGCA
TGTTGATTGTAACGATGACAGAGCGTTGCTGCCTGTGATCAATTCGGGCACGAACCCAGTGGACATAAGC
CTGTTCGGTTCGTAAGCTGTAATGCAAGTAGCGTATGCGCTCACGCAACTGGTCCAGAACCTTGACCGAA
CGCAGCGGTGGTAACGGCGCAGTGGCGGTTTTCATGGCTTGTTATGACTGTTTTTTTGGGGTACAGTCTA
TGCCTCGGGCATCCAAGCAGCAAGCGCGTTACGCCGTGGGTCGATGTTTGATGTTATGGAGCAGCAACGA
TGTTACGCAGCAGGGCAGTCGCCCTAAAACAAAGTTAAACATCATGGGGGAAGCGGTGATCGCCGAAGTA
TCGACTCAACTATCAGAGGTAGTTGGCGTCATCGAGCGCCATCTCGAACCGACGTTGCTGGCCGTACATT
TGTACGGCTCCGCAGTGGATGGCGGCCTGAAGCCACACAGTGATATTGATTTGCTGGTTACGGTGACCGT
AAGGCTTGATGAAACAACGCGGCGAGCTTTGATCAACGACCTTTTGGAAACTTCGGCTTCCCCTGGAGAG
AGCGAGATTCTCCGCGCTGTAGAAGTCACCATTGTTGTGCACGACGACATCATTCCGTGGCGTTATCCAG
CTAAGCGCGAACTGCAATTTGGAGAATGGCAGCGCAATGACATTCTTGCAGGTATCTTCGAGCCAGCCAC
GATCGACATTGATCTGGCTATCTTGCTGACAAAAGCAAGAGAACATAGCGTTGCCTTGGTAGGTCCAGCG
GCGGAGGAACTCTTTGATCCGGTTCCTGAACAGGATCTATTTGAGGCGCTAAATGAAACCTTAACGCTAT
GGAACTCGCCGCCCGACTGGGCTGGCGATGAGCGAAATGTAGTGCTTACGTTGTCCCGCATTTGGTACAG
CGCAGTAACCGGCAAAATCGCGCCGAAGGATGTCGCTGCCGACTGGGCAATGGAGCGCCTGCCGGCCCAG
TATCAGCCCGTCATACTTGAAGCTAGACAGGCTTATCTTGGACAAGAAGAAGATCGCTTGGCCTCGCGCG
CAGATCAGTTGGAAGAATTTGTCCACTACGTGAAAGGCGAGATCACCAAGGTAGTCGGCAAATAATGTCT
AGCTAGAAATTCGTTCAAGCCGACGCCGCTTCGCGGCGCGGCTTAACTCAAGCGTTAGATGCACTAAGCA
CATAATTGCTCACAGCCAAACTATCAGGTCAAGTCTGCTTTTATTATTTTTAAGCGTGCATAATAAGCCC
TACACAAATTGGGAGATATATCATGCATGACCAAAATCCCTTAACGTGAGTTTTCGTTCCACTGAGCGTC
AGACCCCGTAGAAAAGATCAAAGGATCTTCTTGAGATCCTTTTTTTCTGCGCGTAATCTGCTGCTTGCAA
ACAAAAAAACCACCGCTACCAGCGGTGGTTTGTTTGCCGGATCAAGAGCTACCAACTCTTTTTCCGAAGG
TAACTGGCTTCAGCAGAGCGCAGATACCAAATACTGTCCTTCTAGTGTAGCCGTAGTTAGGCCACCACTT
CAAGAACTCTGTAGCACCGCCTACATACCTCGCTCTGCTAATCCTGTTACCAGTGGCTGCTGCCAGTGGC
GATAAGTCGTGTCTTACCGGGTTGGACTCAAGACGATAGTTACCGGATAAGGCGCAGCGGTCGGGCTGAA
CGGGGGGTTCGTGCACACAGCCCAGCTTGGAGCGAACGACCTACACCGAACTGAGATACCTACAGCGTGA
GCTATGAGAAAGCGCCACGCTTCCCGAAGGGAGAAAGGCGGACAGGTATCCGGTAAGCGGCAGGGTCGGA
ACAGGAGAGCGCACGAGGGAGCTTCCAGGGGGAAACGCCTGGTATCTTTATAGTCCTGTCGGGTTTCGCC
ACCTCTGACTTGAGCGTCGATTTTTGTGATGCTCGTCAGGGGGGCGGAGCCTATGGAAAAACGCCAGCAA
CGCGGCCTTTTTACGGTTCCTGGCCTTTTGCTGGCCTTTTGCTCACATGTTCTTTCCTGCGTTATCCCCT
GATTCTGTGGATAACCGTATTACCGCCTTTGAGTGAGCTGATACCGCTCGCCGCAGCCGAACGACCGAGC
GCAGCGAGTCAGTGAGCGAGGAAGCGGAAGAGCGCCTGATGCGGTATTTTCTCCTTACGCATCTGTGCGG
TATTTCACACCGCATATGGTGCACTCTCAGTACAATCTGCTCTGATGCCGCATAGTTAAGCCAGTATACA
CTCCGCTATCGCTACGTGACTGGGTCATGGCTGCGCCCCGACACCCGCCAACACCCGCTGACGCGCCCTG
ACGGGCTTGTCTGCTCCCGGCATCCGCTTACAGACAAGCTGTGACCGTCTCCGGGAGCTGCATGTGTCAG
AGGTTTTCACCGTCATCACCGAAACGCGCGAGGCAGGGTGCCTTGATGTGGGCGCCGGCGGTCGAGTGGC
GACGGCGCGGCTTGTCCGCGCCCTGGTAGATTGCCTGGCCCTAGGCCAGCCATTTTTGAGCGGCCAGCGG
CCGCGATAGGCCGACGCGAAGCGGCGGGGCGTAGGGAGCGCAGCGACCGAAGGGTAGGCGCTTTTTGCAG
CTCTTCGGCTGTGCGCTGGCCAGACAGTTATGCACAGGCCAGGCGGGTTTTAAGAGTTTTAATAAGTTTT
AAAGAGTTTTAGGCGGAAAAATCGCCTTTTTTCTCTTTTATATCAGTCACTTACATGTGTGACCGGTTCC
CAATGTACGGCTTTGGGTTCCCAATGTACGGGTTCCGGTTCCCAATGTACGGCTTTGGGTTCCCAATGTA
CGTGCTATCCACAGGAAAGAGACCTTTTCGACCTTTTTCCCCTGCTAGGGCAATTTGCCCTAGCATCTGC
TCCGTACATTAGGAACCGGCGGATGCTTCGCCCTCGATCAGGTTGCGGTAGCGCATGACTAGGATCGGGC
CAGCCTGCCCCGCCTCCTCCTTCAAATCGTACTCCGGCAGGTCATTTGACCCGATCAGCTTGCGCACGGT
GAAACAGAACTTCTTGAACTCTCCGGCGCTGCCACTGCGTTCGTAGATCGTCTTGAACAACCATCTGGCT
TCTGCCTTGCCTGCGGCGCGGCGTGCCAGGCGGTAGAGAAAACGGCCGATGCCGGGATCGATCAAAAAGT
AATCGGGGTGAACCGTCAGCACGTCCGGGTTCTTGCCTTCTGTGATCTCGCGGTACATCCAATCAGCTAG
CTCGATCTCGATGTACTCCGGCCGCCCGGTTTCGCTCTTTACGATCTTGTAGCGGCTAATCAAGGCTTCA
CCCTCGGATACCGTCACCAGGCGGCCGTTCTTGGCCTTCTTCGTACGCTGCATGGCAACGTGCGTGGTGT
TTAACCGAATGCAGGTTTCTACCAGGTCGTCTTTCTGCTTTCCGCCATCGGCTCGCCGGCAGAACTTGAG
TACGTCCGCAACGTGTGGACGGAACACGCGGCCGGGCTTGTCTCCCTTCCCTTCCCGGTATCGGTTCATG
GATTCGGTTAGATGGGAAACCGCCATCAGTACCAGGTCGTAATCCCACACACTGGCCATGCCGGCCGGCC
CTGCGGAAACCTCTACGTGCCCGTCTGGAAGCTCGTAGCGGATCACCTCGCCAGCTCGTCGGTCACGCTT
CGACAGACGGAAAACGGCCACGTCCATGATGCTGCGACTATCGCGGGTGCCCACGTCATAGAGCATCGGA
ACGAAAAAATCTGGTTGCTCGTCGCCCTTGGGCGGCTTCCTAATCGACGGCGCACCGGCTGCCGGCGGTT
GCCGGGATTCTTTGCGGATTCGATCAGCGGCCGCTTGCCACGATTCACCGGGGCGTGCTTCTGCCTCGAT
GCGTTGCCGCTGGGCGGCCTGCGCGGCCTTCAACTTCTCCACCAGGTCATCACCCAGCGCCGCGCCGATT
TGTACCGGGCCGGATGGTTTGCGACCGCTCACGCCGATTCCTCGGGCTTGGGGGTTCCAGTGCCATTGCA
GGGCCGGCAGACAACCCAGCCGCTTACGCCTGGCCAACCGCCCGTTCCTCCACACATGGGGCATTCCACG
GCGTCGGTGCCTGGTTGTTCTTGATTTTCCATGCCGCCTCCTTTAGCCGCTAAAATTCATCTACTCATTT
ATTCATTTGCTCATTTACTCTGGTAGCTGCGCGATGTATTCAGATAGCAGCTCGGTAATGGTCTTGCCTT
GGCGTACCGCGTACATCTTCAGCTTGGTGTGATCCTCCGCCGGCAACTGAAAGTTGACCCGCTTCATGGC
TGGCGTGTCTGCCAGGCTGGCCAACGTTGCAGCCTTGCTGCTGCGTGCGCTCGGACGGCCGGCACTTAGC
GTGTTTGTGCTTTTGCTCATTTTCTCTTTACCTCATTAACTCAAATGAGTTTTGATTTAATTTCAGCGGC
CAGCGCCTGGACCTCGCGGGCAGCGTCGCCCTCGGGTTCTGATTCAAGAACGGTTGTGCCGGCGGCGGCA
GTGCCTGGGTAGCTCACGCGCTGCGTGATACGGGACTCAAGAATGGGCAGCTCGTACCCGGCCAGCGCCT
CGGCAACCTCACCGCCGATGCGCGTGCCTTTGATCGCCCGCGACACGACAAAGGCCGCTTGTAGCCTTCC
ATCCGTGACCTCAATGCGCTGCTTAACCAGCTCCACCAGGTCGGCGGTGGCCCATATGTCGTAAGGGCTT
GGCTGCACCGGAATCAGCACGAAGTCGGCTGCCTTGATCGCGGACACAGCCAAGTCCGCCGCCTGGGGCG
CTCCGTCGATCACTACGAAGTCGCGCCGGCCGATGGCCTTCACGTCGCGGTCAATCGTCGGGCGGTCGAT
GCCGACAACGGTTAGCGGTTGATCTTCCCGCACGGCCGCCCAATCGCGGGCACTGCCCTGGGGATCGGAA
TCGACTAACAGAACATCGGCCCCGGCGAGTTGCAGGGCGCGGGCTAGATGGGTTGCGATGGTCGTCTTGC
CTGACCCGCCTTTCTGGTTAAGTACAGCGATAACCTTCATGCGTTCCCCTTGCGTATTTGTTTATTTACT
CATCGCATCATATACGCAGCGACCGCATGACGCAAGCTGTTTTACTCAAATACACATCACCTTTTTAGAC
GGCGGCGCTCGGTTTCTTCAGCGGCCAAGCTGGCCGGCCAGGCCGCCAGCTTGGCATCAGACAAACCGGC
CAGGATTTCATGCAGCCGCACGGTTGAGACGTGCGCGGGCGGCTCGAACACGTACCCGGCCGCGATCATC
TCCGCCTCGATCTCTTCGGTAATGAAAAACGGTTCGTCCTGGCCGTCCTGGTGCGGTTTCATGCTTGTTC
CTCTTGGCGTTCATTCTCGGCGGCCGCCAGGGCGTCGGCCTCGGTCAATGCGTCCTCACGGAAGGCACCG
CGCCGCCTGGCCTCGGTGGGCGTCACTTCCTCGCTGCGCTCAAGTGCGCGGTACAGGGTCGAGCGATGCA
CGCCAAGCAGTGCAGCCGCCTCTTTCACGGTGCGGCCTTCCTGGTCGATCAGCTCGCGGGCGTGCGCGAT
CTGTGCCGGGGTGAGGGTAGGGCGGGGGCCAAACTTCACGCCTCGGGCCTTGGCGGCCTCGCGCCCGCTC
CGGGTGCGGTCGATGATTAGGGAACGCTCGAACTCGGCAATGCCGGCGAACACGGTCAACACCATGCGGC
CGGCCGGCGTGGTGGTGTCGGCCCACGGCTCTGCCAGGCTACGCAGGCCCGCGCCGGCCTCCTGGATGCG
CTCGGCAATGTCCAGTAGGTCGCGGGTGCTGCGGGCCAGGCGGTCTAGCCTGGTCACTGTCACAACGTCG
CCAGGGCGTAGGTGGTCAAGCATCCTGGCCAGCTCCGGGCGGTCGCGCCTGGTGCCGGTGATCTTCTCGG
AAAACAGCTTGGTGCAGCCGGCCGCGTGCAGTTCGGCCCGTTGGTTGGTCAAGTCCTGGTCGTCGGTGCT
GACGCGGGCATAGCCCAGCAGGCCAGCGGCGGCGCTCTTGTTCATGGCGTAATGTCTCCGGTTCTAGTCG
CAAGTATTCTACTTTATGCGACTAAAACACGCGACAAGAAAACGCCAGGAAAAGGGCAGGGCGGCAGCCT
GTCGCGTAACTTAGGACTTGTGCGACATGTCGTTTTCAGAAGACGGCTGCACTGAACGTCAGAAGCCGAC
TGCACTATAGCAGCGGAGGGGTTGGATCAAAGTACTTTAAAGTACTTTAAAGTACTTTAAAGTACTTTGA
TCCCGAGGGGAACCCTGTGGTTGGCATGCACATACAAATGGACGAACGGATAAACCTTTTCACGCCCTTT
TAAATATCCGATTATTCTAATAAACGCTCTTTTCTCTTAGGTTTACCCGCCAATATATCCTGTCAAACAC
TGATAGTTT
Features (pLannotate 1.2.2; 36 found; start..end, strand, type, name):
    165..509     +  promoter       CaMV 35S promoter: strong constitutive promoter from cauliflower mosaic virus
    462..508     +  promoter       minimal CaMV 35S promoter: minimal 35S promoter from cauliflower mosaic virus
    597..1304    +  CDS            mCherry: mCherry is a basic (constitutively fluorescent) red fluorescent protein published in 2004, derived from Discosoma sp.. It is reported to be a very rapidly-maturing monomer with low acid sensitivity.
   1323..1447    +  protein_bind   attR1: mutant version of attR; recombination site for the Gateway® LR reaction LR Clonase™
   1472..1502    +  promoter       lac UV5 promoter: E. coli lac promoter with an "up" mutation
   1526..1555    +  promoter       cat promoter (fragment): promoter of the E. coli cat gene encoding chloramphenicol acetyltransferase
   1556..2215    +  CDS            CmR: chloramphenicol acetyltransferase; cat; confers resistance to chloramphenicol
   2394..2552    +  CDS            ccdA (fragment): CCDA_ECO57 - Also known as H, letA. Experimental evidence at protein level: Swiss-Prot protein existence level 1. Antitoxin component of a type II toxin-antitoxin (TA) system which inhibits the post-segregational killing (PSK) of plasmid-free cells, also referred to as a plasmid addiction system. Binds to and blocks the activity of CcdB; will also remove bound CcdB protein from the CcdB-GyrA complex by forming a CcdA-CcdB complex, a process termed rejuvenation. Functions as a transcriptional corepressor for the ccdAB operon, repression also requires CcdB (By similarity). From Escherichia coli
   2557..2859    +  CDS            ccdB: CCDB_ECOLI - Also known as G, letB, letD. Experimental evidence at protein level: Swiss-Prot protein existence level 1. Toxic component of a type II toxin-antitoxin (TA) system, functioning in plasmid maintainence. Responsible for the post- segregational killing (PSK) of plasmid-free cells, also referred to as a plasmid addiction system. Half-life of over 2 hours. Cell killing by CcdB is accompanied by filamentation, defects in chromosome and plasmid segregation, defects in cell division, formation of anucleate cells, decreased DNA synthesis and plasmid loss. Interferes with the activity of DN
   2903..3027    -  protein_bind   attR4: mutant version of attR; recombination site for the Gateway® LR reaction LR Clonase™
   3178..3337    +  polyA_signal   CaMV poly(A) signal (fragment): cauliflower mosaic virus polyadenylation signal
   3486..3830    +  promoter       CaMV 35S promoter: strong constitutive promoter from cauliflower mosaic virus
   3783..3829    +  promoter       minimal CaMV 35S promoter: minimal 35S promoter from cauliflower mosaic virus
   3918..4634    +  CDS            mEGFP: mEGFP is a basic (constitutively fluorescent) green fluorescent protein published in 2002, derived from Aequorea victoria. It has moderate acid sensitivity.
   4654..4777    +  protein_bind   attR3: mutant version of attR; recombination site for the Gateway® LR reaction LR Clonase™
   4812..4842    +  promoter       lac promoter: promoter for the E. coli lac operon
   4846..4868    +  protein_bind   lac operator (fragment): The lac repressor binds to the lac operator to inhibit transcription in E. coli. This inhibition can be relieved by adding lactose or isopropyl-β-D-thiogalactopyranoside (IPTG). lac repressor encoded by lacI
   4886..5101    +  CDS            lacZ (fragment): BGAL_ECOLI - Experimental evidence at protein level: Swiss-Prot protein existence level 1. From Escherichia coli (strain K12).
   5151..5275    -  protein_bind   attR2: mutant version of attR; recombination site for the Gateway® LR reaction LR Clonase™
   5358..5380    +  CDS            3xHA (fragment): three tandem HA epitope tags
   5450..5609    +  polyA_signal   CaMV poly(A) signal (fragment): cauliflower mosaic virus polyadenylation signal
   5701..5879    +  promoter       NOS promoter: nopaline synthase promoter
   5921..6469    +  CDS            bar: PAT_STRHY - Experimental evidence at protein level: Swiss-Prot protein existence level 1. Inactivates phosphinothricin (PPT) by transfer of an acetyl group from acetyl CoA. Can also acetylate demethylphosphinothricin but not PTT or glutamate. This enzyme is an effector of phosphinothricin tripeptide (PTT or bialaphos) resistance. From Streptomyces hygroscopicus. Introduced by genetic manipulation and expressed in glufosinate-tolerant maize by Dekalb Genetics.
   6492..6744    +  terminator     NOS terminator: nopaline synthase terminator and poly(A) signal
   6849..6873    -  misc_feature   LB T-DNA repeat: left border repeat from nopaline C58 T-DNA
   7132..7155    +  promoter       Pc promoter (fragment): intI1 (promoter lies within the coding sequence); class 1 integron promoter
   7331..7387    +  CDS            GmR (fragment): gentamycin acetyltransferase; aacC1; confers resistance to gentamycin
   7398..8185    +  CDS            SmR (fragment): aminoglycoside adenylyltransferase (Murphy, 1985); aadA; confers resistance to spectinomycin and streptomycin
   8431..9019    +  rep_origin     ori: high-copy-number ColE1/pMB1/pBR322/pUC origin of replication
   9205..9345    -  misc_feature   bom: basis of mobility region from pBR322
   9447..9486    -  CDS            rop (fragment): Rop protein, which maintains plasmids at low copy number; rop
   9689..9883    -  rep_origin     pVS1 oriV: origin of replication for the Pseudomonas plasmid pVS1 (Heeb et al., 2000)
   9949..11022   -  CDS            pVS1 RepA: replication protein from the Pseudomonas plasmid pVS1 (Heeb et al., 2000)
  11451..12080   -  CDS            pVS1 StaA: stability protein from the Pseudomonas plasmid pVS1 (Heeb et al., 2000)
  12640..13041   -  CDS            Y4CG_SINFN (fragment): Protein inferred from homology: Swiss-Prot protein existence level 3. From Sinorhizobium fredii (strain NBRC 101917 / NGR234).
  13411..13435   -  misc_feature   RB T-DNA repeat: right border repeat from nopaline C58 T-DNA
