[The description below was written by a language model from this plasmid's Addgene catalogue record, the feature table of its GenBank file and pLannotate feature annotations shown in this document.]
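Description:
pFRETgc-2in1-NN is an empty 13.4 kb binary plant expression vector of the "2in1" Gateway destination series. It is designed so that two proteins of interest can be cloned into a single T-DNA and co-expressed as fluorescent fusions for FRET/FLIM interaction studies in plants, by either transient or stable transformation. The backbone carries a pMB1-type origin lacking a functional rop gene, giving high copy number in E. coli. It also has the pVS1 origin with its RepA and StaA functions, a broad-host-range replicon commonly used for maintenance in Agrobacterium, along with a bom mobilisation region. Bacterial selection is by spectinomycin (aadA/SmR) on the backbone. Chloramphenicol resistance is also present while the unrecombined Gateway cassette remains, and because that cassette encodes the ccdB toxin, the empty vector must be grown in a ccdB-tolerant strain.

Two independent expression units lie between the right and left T-DNA borders, each driven by a CaMV 35S promoter and closed by a 35S terminator. The first encodes mCherry followed by an attR1–CmR–ccdB–attR4 cassette and a downstream 2xMYC tag. The second encodes mEGFP followed by an attR3–lacZ(alpha fragment, with lac promoter)–attR2 cassette and a downstream 3xHA tag. LR recombination with matching entry clones replaces both cassettes at once. Loss of ccdB gives negative selection at one site, and loss of lacZ allows blue/white screening at the other. The inserted proteins thus carry the donor (mEGFP) or acceptor (mCherry) fluorophore at their N termini, hence the "NN" in the name. A codon-optimised bar gene under the nos promoter and terminator confers Basta (phosphinothricin) resistance for selecting transgenic plants. Placing both fusions on one T-DNA means each transformed cell receives both genes together.
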