Addgene plasmid #105124: pFRETgc-2in1-NN
Purpose: (Empty Backbone) FRET/FLIM analysis in plants (stable or transient transformation)
Depositing lab: Christopher Grefen. Depositing organization: Eberhard Karls Universitaet Tuebingen. Publication: Binary 2in1 Vectors Improve in Planta (Co)localization and Dynamic Protein Interaction Studies. Hecker A, Wallmeroth N, Peter S, Blatt MR, Harter K, Grefen C. Plant Physiol. 2015 Jul;168(3):776-87. doi: 10.1104/pp.15.00533. Epub 2015 May 13. PubMed 25971551.
Backbone
  Vector backbone: pFRETgc-2in1-NN
  Vector type: Plant Expression
  Selectable markers: Basta ; lacZ
  Tag / fusion protein: mEGFP/mCherry (N terminal on backbone)
Growth in bacteria
  Bacterial resistance: Chloramphenicol and Spectinomycin, 25 & 50 μg/mL
  Growth temperature: 37°C
  Growth strain: ccdB Survival
  Copy number: High Copy
Gene/Insert
  Gene/Insert name: None
  Tag / fusion protein: mEGFP/mCherry (N terminal on backbone)
Terms and licenses: Academic/Nonprofit Terms; Industry Terms: Not Available to Industry
How to cite: pFRETgc-2in1-NN was a gift from Christopher Grefen (Addgene plasmid # 105124 ; http://n2t.net/addgene:105124 ; RRID:Addgene_105124)
